Addgene plasmid #84143: pFGC5941-PacI-ath-STTM776
Purpose: target miRNA776 for destruction in Arabidopsis thaliana
Depositing lab: Guiliang Tang. Depositing organization: Michigan Technological University. Publication: Construction of short tandem target mimic (STTM) to block the functions of plant and animal microRNAs. Tang G, Yan J, Gu Y, Qiao M, Fan R, Mao Y, Tang X. Methods. 2012 Oct;58(2):118-25. doi: 10.1016/j.ymeth.2012.10.006. Epub 2012 Oct 23. PubMed 23098881.
Backbone
  Vector backbone: pFGC5941-PacI
  Backbone manufacturer: Guiliang Tang (Addgene plasmid # 44182)
  Backbone size w/o insert (bp): 8608
  Vector type: Plant Expression
  Selectable markers: Basta
Growth in bacteria
  Bacterial resistance: Chloramphenicol and Kanamycin, 25 & 50 μg/mL
  Growth temperature: 37°C
  Growth strain: DH5alpha
  Copy number: High Copy
Gene/Insert
  Gene/Insert name: STTM776
  Species: A. thaliana (mustard weed)
  Insert size (bp): 2846
  Promoter: 2x35S
  Cloning method: Restriction Enzyme; 5′ cloning site PacI (not destroyed); 3′ cloning site PacI (not destroyed)
  Sequencing primers: 5′ CACTATCCTTCGCAAGACCCTTCC; 3′ CAACACATGAGCGAAACCCTATAA
Terms and licenses: Academic/Nonprofit Terms; Industry Terms: Not Available to Industry
Depositor comments: The insert within this plasmid contains a 2x35S promoter, STTM, T35S and CmR.
How to cite: pFGC5941-PacI-ath-STTM776 was a gift from Guiliang Tang (Addgene plasmid # 84143 ; http://n2t.net/addgene:84143 ; RRID:Addgene_84143)
