[The description below was written by a language model from this plasmid's Addgene catalogue record and pLannotate feature annotations shown in this document.]
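Description:
pFGC5941-PacI-ath-STTM776 is a plant expression binary vector built on the pFGC5941-PacI backbone and designed to knock down miR776 function in Arabidopsis thaliana. The annotated features are those of a T-DNA binary plasmid. Nopaline-type left and right border repeats delimit the region transferred to the plant. The pVS1 oriV with its RepA and StaA genes supports replication and stable maintenance in Agrobacterium. A ColE1/pBR322-type origin with a bom site allows propagation in E. coli, and a backbone kanamycin resistance gene (aphA-3) provides bacterial selection. Inside the borders, a bar gene encoding phosphinothricin acetyltransferase sits between the mannopine synthase promoter and terminator, giving Basta (glufosinate) selection of transformed plants.

The payload is a cassette of about 2.8 kb cloned into the PacI site, with both flanking sites retained. According to the depositor it contains a 2x35S promoter, the STTM, a 35S terminator and a chloramphenicol resistance gene. The feature table agrees: a partial and a full CaMV 35S promoter lie adjacent across the origin of the circular map, followed by an unannotated gap of roughly 160 bp that presumably holds the STTM, then the CaMV poly(A) signal and the cat gene. The cat marker travels with the insert, so dual chloramphenicol and kanamycin selection identifies recombinant clones. T7 and SP6 promoters and small origin fragments flanking the cassette are probably remnants of an intermediate cloning vector, and an OCS terminator from the parent backbone lies downstream.

A short tandem target mimic is a non-coding transcript with two imperfect miRNA binding sites joined by a spacer. It sequesters the target miRNA and triggers its degradation. The construct is therefore suited to loss-of-function studies of miR776 in stably transformed Arabidopsis.
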