Features (pLannotate 1.2.2; 27 found; start..end, strand, type, name):
      1..346     +  promoter       CaMV 35S promoter: strong constitutive promoter from cauliflower mosaic virus
    507..683     +  polyA_signal   CaMV poly(A) signal: cauliflower mosaic virus polyadenylation signal
   1245..1263    -  promoter       SP6 promoter: promoter for bacteriophage SP6 RNA polymerase
   1328..1987    -  CDS            CmR: chloramphenicol acetyltransferase; cat; confers resistance to chloramphenicol
   1988..2024    -  promoter       cat promoter (fragment): promoter of the E. coli cat gene encoding chloramphenicol acetyltransferase
   2024..2052    -  promoter       tet promoter: E. coli promoter for tetracycline efflux protein gene
   2114..2282    -  rep_origin     ori (fragment): high-copy-number ColE1/pMB1/pBR322/pUC origin of replication
   2289..2313    +  rep_origin     ori (fragment): high-copy-number ColE1/pMB1/pBR322/pUC origin of replication
   2362..3069    +  terminator     OCS terminator: octopine synthase terminator
   3070..3090    +  misc_feature   MCS (fragment): pUC18/19 multiple cloning site
   3093..3247    +  CDS            lacZα (fragment): LacZα fragment of β-galactosidase; lacZ fragment
   3313..3337    +  misc_feature   RB T-DNA repeat: right border repeat from nopaline C58 T-DNA
   3677..4078    +  CDS            Y4CG_SINFN (fragment): Protein inferred from homology: Swiss-Prot protein existence level 3. From Sinorhizobium fredii (strain NBRC 101917 / NGR234).
   4638..5267    +  CDS            pVS1 StaA: stability protein from the Pseudomonas plasmid pVS1 (Heeb et al., 2000)
   5696..6769    +  CDS            pVS1 RepA: replication protein from the Pseudomonas plasmid pVS1 (Heeb et al., 2000)
   6835..7029    +  rep_origin     pVS1 oriV: origin of replication for the Pseudomonas plasmid pVS1 (Heeb et al., 2000)
   7232..7271    +  CDS            rop (fragment): Rop protein, which maintains plasmids at low copy number; rop
   7373..7513    +  misc_feature   bom: basis of mobility region from pBR322
   7699..8287    -  rep_origin     ori: high-copy-number ColE1/pMB1/pBR322/pUC origin of replication
   8374..9168    -  CDS            KanR: aminoglycoside phosphotransferase; aphA-3; confers resistance to kanamycin
   9593..9617    +  misc_feature   LB T-DNA repeat: left border repeat from nopaline C58 T-DNA
   9703..9955    -  terminator     MAS terminator: mannopine synthase terminator
   9968..10516   -  CDS            bar: PAT_STRHY - Experimental evidence at protein level: Swiss-Prot protein existence level 1. Inactivates phosphinothricin (PPT) by transfer of an acetyl group from acetyl CoA. Can also acetylate demethylphosphinothricin but not PTT or glutamate. This enzyme is an effector of phosphinothricin tripeptide (PTT or bialaphos) resistance. From Streptomyces hygroscopicus. Introduced by genetic manipulation and expressed in glufosinate-tolerant maize by Dekalb Genetics.
  10522..10902   -  promoter       MAS promoter: mannopine synthase promoter (Velten et al., 1984)
  10948..10989   -  rep_origin     ori (fragment): high-copy-number ColE1/pMB1/pBR322/pUC origin of replication
  11094..11112   +  promoter       T7 promoter: promoter for bacteriophage T7 RNA polymerase
  11181..11469   +  promoter       CaMV 35S promoter (fragment): strong constitutive promoter from cauliflower mosaic virus
>Addgene plasmid #84143 | pFGC5941-PacI-ath-STTM776 | addgene full sequence | sequence record 167603 | Addgene NGS Result
TGAGACTTTTCAACAAAGGGTAATTTCGGGAAACCTCCTCGGATTCCATTGCCCAGCTATCTGTCACCTC
ATCGAAAGGACAGTAGAGAAGGAAGGTGGCTCCTACAAATGCCATCATTGCGATAAAGGAAAGGCTATCA
TTCAAGATGCCTCTGCCGACAGTGGTCCCAAAGATGGACCCCCACCCACGAGGAGCATCGTGGAAAAAGA
AGACGTTCCAACCACGTCTTCAAAGCAAGTGGATTGATGTGACATCTCCACTGACATAAGGGATGACGCA
CAACCCCACTATCCTTCGCAGGACCCTTCCTCTATATAAGGAAGTTCATTTCATTTGGAGAGGACAGCCC
AAGCTTAACATCAATAGCTAAAGACTTAGAGTTGTTGTTGTTATGGTCTAATTTAAATATGGTCTAAAGA
AGAAGAATAACATCAATAGCTAAAGACTTAGAGAATTCGGTACGCTGAAATCACCAGTCTCTCTCTACAA
ATCTATCTCTCTCTATTTTCTCCATAAATAATGTGTGAGTAGTTTCCCGATAAGGGAAATTAGGGTTCTT
ATAGGGTTTCGCTCATGTGTTGAGCATATAAGAAACCCTTAGTATGTATTTGTATTTGTAAAATACTTCT
ATCAATAAAATTTCTAATTCCTAAAACCAAAATCCAGTACTAAAATCCAGATCTCCTAAAGTCCCTATAG
ATCTTTGTCGTGAATATAAACCAGACACGAGACGACTAGACCTGGAGCCCAGACGCCGTTCGAAGCTAGA
AGTACCGCTTAGGCAGGAGGCCGTTAGGGAAAAGATGCTAAGGCAGGGTTGGTTACGTTGACTCCCCCGT
AGGTTTGGTTTAAATATGATGAAGTGGACGGAAGGAAGGAGGAAGACAAGGAAGGATAAGGTTGCAGGCC
CTGTGCAAGGTAGGAAGATGGAAATTTGATAGAGGTACGCTACTATACTTATACTATACGCTAAGGGAAT
GATTGTATTTATACCCTATACCCCCTAATAACCCCTTATCAATTTAAGAAATAATCCGCATAAGCCCCCG
CTTAAAAATTGGTATCAGAGCCATGAATAGGTCTATGACCAAAACTCAAGAGGATAAAACCTCACCAAAA
TACGAAAGAGTCCTTAACTCTAAAGATAAAAGATCTTTCAAGATCAAAACTAGTTCCCTCACACCGGTGA
CGGGGATCGCATGCGACCTCTAGACCATCACATTGGAGCTTCAGCTGCTCGAGTTCTATAGTGTCACCTA
AATCGTATGTGTATGATACATAAGGTTATGTATTAATTGTAGCCGCGTTCTTACGTCGACGTACCAATTA
CGCCCCGCCCTGTCACTCATCGCAGTACTGTTGTAATTCATTAAGCATTCTGCCGACATGGAAGCCATCA
CAAACGGCATGATGAACCTGAATCGCCAGCGGCATCAGCACCTTGTCGCCTTGCGTATAATATTTGCCCA
TGGTGAAAACGGGGGCGAAGAAGTTGTCCATATTGGCCACGTTTAAATCAAAACTGGTGAAACTCACCCA
GGGATTGGCTGAGACGAAAAACATATTCTCAATAAACCCTTTAGGGAAATAGGCCAGGTTTTCACCGTAG
CACGCCACATCTTGCGAATATATGTGTAGAAACTGCCGGAAATCGTCGTGGTATTCACTCCAGAGCGATG
AAAACGTTTCAGTTTGCTCATGGAAAACGGTGTAACAAGGGTGAACACTATCCCATATTACCAGCTCACC
GTCTTTCATTGCCATACGGAACTCCGGATGAGCATTCATCAGGCGGGCAAGAATGTGAATAAAGGCCGGA
TAAAACTTGTGCTTATTTTTCTTTACGGTCTTTAAAAAGGCCGTAATATCCAGCTGAACGGTCTGGTTAT
AGGTACATTGAGCAACTGACTGAAATGCCTCAAAATGTTCTTTACGATGCCATTGGGGTATATCAACGGT
GGTATATCCAGTGATTTCTTTCTCCATTTTAGCTTCCTTAGCTCCTGAAAATCTCGATAACTCATTAAAG
CTTATCGATGATAAGCTGTCAAACATGAGAATTTAGCCCGCCTAATGAGCGGGCTTTTTGTTGTGATCCG
CGTTGCTGGCGTTTTTCCATAGGCTCCGCCCCCCTGACGAGCATCACAAAAATCGACGCTCAAGTCAGAG
GTGGCGAAACCCGACAGGACTATAAAGATACCAGGCGTTTCCCCCCTGGAAGCTCCCTCGTGCGCTCTCC
TGTTCCGACCCTGCCGCTTACCGGATACCTGTCCGCCTTTCTTAATTAAGAAAGGCGGACAGGTATCCGG
TAATCTGCTGCTTGCAAACTTAATTAAGACCCGGGACTAGTCCCTAGAGTCCTGCTTTAATGAGATATGC
GAGACGCCTATGATCGCATGATATTTGCTTTCAATTCTGTTGTGCACGTTGTAAAAAACCTGAGCATGTG
TAGCTCAGATCCTTACCGCCGGTTTCGGTTCATTCTAATGAATATATCACCCGTTACTATCGTATTTTTA
TGAATAATATTCTCCGTTCAATTTACTGATTGTACCCTACTACTTATATGTACAATATTAAAATGAAAAC
AATATATTGTGCTGAATAGGTTTATAGCGACATCTATGATAGAGCGCCACAATAACAAACAATTGCGTTT
TATTATTACAAATCCAATTTTAAAAAAAGCGGCAGAACCGGTCAAACCTAAAAGACTGATTACATAAATC
TTATTCAAATTTCAAAAGTGCCCCAGGGGCTAGTATCTACGACACACCGAGCGGCGAACTAATAACGCTC
ACTGAAGGGAACTCCGGTTCCCCGCCGGCGCGCATGGGTGAGATTCCTTGAAGTTGAGTATTGGCCGTCC
GCTCTACCGAAAGTTACGGGCACCATTCAACCCGGTCCAGCACGGCGGCCGGGTAACCGACTTGCTGCCC
CGAGAATTATGCAGCATTTTTTTGGTGTATGTGGGCCCCAAATGAAGTGCAGGTCAAACCTTGACAGTGA
CGACAAATCGTTGGGCGGGTCCAGGGCGAATTTTGCGACAACATGTCGAGGCTCAGCAGGACCTGCAGGC
ATGCAAGCTTGGCACTGGCCGTCGTTTTACAACGTCGTGACTGGGAAAACCCTGGCGTTACCCAACTTAA
TCGCCTTGCAGCACATCCCCCTTTCGCCAGCTGGCGTAATAGCGAAGAGGCCCGCACCGATCGCCCTTCC
CAACAGTTGCGCAGCCTGAATGGCGAATGCTAGAGCAGCTTGAGCTTGGATCAGATTGTCGTTTCCCGCC
TTCAGTTTAAACTATCAGTGTTTGACAGGATATATTGGCGGGTAAACCTAAGAGAAAAGAGCGTTTATTA
GAATAATCGGATATTTAAAAGGGCGTGAAAAGGTTTATCCGTTCGTCCATTTGTATGTGCATGCCAACCA
CAGGGTTCCCCTCGGGATCAAAGTACTTTGATCCAACCCCTCCGCTGCTATAGTGCAGTCGGCTTCTGAC
GTTCAGTGCAGCCGTCTTCTGAAAACGACATGTCGCACAAGTCCTAAGTTACGCGACAGGCTGCCGCCCT
GCCCTTTTCCTGGCGTTTTCTTGTCGCGTGTTTTAGTCGCATAAAGTAGAATACTTGCGACTAGAACCGG
AGACATTACGCCATGAACAAGAGCGCCGCCGCTGGCCTGCTGGGCTATGCCCGCGTCAGCACCGACGACC
AGGACTTGACCAACCAACGGGCCGAACTGCACGCGGCCGGCTGCACCAAGCTGTTTTCCGAGAAGATCAC
CGGCACCAGGCGCGACCGCCCGGAGCTGGCCAGGATGCTTGACCACCTACGCCCTGGCGACGTTGTGACA
GTGACCAGGCTAGACCGCCTGGCCCGCAGCACCCGCGACCTACTGGACATTGCCGAGCGCATCCAGGAGG
CCGGCGCGGGCCTGCGTAGCCTGGCAGAGCCGTGGGCCGACACCACCACGCCGGCCGGCCGCATGGTGTT
GACCGTGTTCGCCGGCATTGCCGAGTTCGAGCGTTCCCTAATCATCGACCGCACCCGGAGCGGGCGCGAG
GCCGCCAAGGCCCGAGGCGTGAAGTTTGGCCCCCGCCCTACCCTCACCCCGGCACAGATCGCGCACGCCC
GCGAGCTGATCGACCAGGAAGGCCGCACCGTGAAAGAGGCGGCTGCACTGCTTGGCGTGCATCGCTCGAC
CCTGTACCGCGCACTTGAGCGCAGCGAGGAAGTGACGCCCACCGAGGCCAGGCGGCGCGGTGCCTTCCGT
GAGGACGCATTGACCGAGGCCGACGCCCTGGCGGCCGCCGAGAATGAACGCCAAGAGGAACAAGCATGAA
ACCGCACCAGGACGGCCAGGACGAACCGTTTTTCATTACCGAAGAGATCGAGGCGGAGATGATCGCGGCC
GGGTACGTGTTCGAGCCGCCCGCGCACGTCTCAACCGTGCGGCTGCATGAAATCCTGGCCGGTTTGTCTG
ATGCCAAGCTGGCGGCCTGGCCGGCCAGCTTGGCCGCTGAAGAAACCGAGCGCCGCCGTCTAAAAAGGTG
ATGTGTATTTGAGTAAAACAGCTTGCGTCATGCGGTCGCTGCGTATATGATGCGATGAGTAAATAAACAA
ATACGCAAGGGGAACGCATGAAGGTTATCGCTGTACTTAACCAGAAAGGCGGGTCAGGCAAGACGACCAT
CGCAACCCATCTAGCCCGCGCCCTGCAACTCGCCGGGGCCGATGTTCTGTTAGTCGATTCCGATCCCCAG
GGCAGTGCCCGCGATTGGGCGGCCGTGCGGGAAGATCAACCGCTAACCGTTGTCGGCATCGACCGCCCGA
CGATTGACCGCGACGTGAAGGCCATCGGCCGGCGCGACTTCGTAGTGATCGACGGAGCGCCCCAGGCGGC
GGACTTGGCTGTGTCCGCGATCAAGGCAGCCGACTTCGTGCTGATTCCGGTGCAGCCAAGCCCTTACGAC
ATATGGGCCACCGCCGACCTGGTGGAGCTGGTTAAGCAGCGCATTGAGGTCACGGATGGAAGGCTACAAG
CGGCCTTTGTCGTGTCGCGGGCGATCAAAGGCACGCGCATCGGCGGTGAGGTTGCCGAGGCGCTGGCCGG
GTACGAGCTGCCCATTCTTGAGTCCCGTATCACGCAGCGCGTGAGCTACCCAGGCACTGCCGCCGCCGGC
ACAACCGTTCTTGAATCAGAACCCGAGGGCGACGCTGCCCGCGAGGTCCAGGCGCTGGCCGCTGAAATTA
AATCAAAACTCATTTGAGTTAATGAGGTAAAGAGAAAATGAGCAAAAGCACAAACACGCTAAGTGCCGGC
CGTCCGAGCGCACGCAGCAGCAAGGCTGCAACGTTGGCCAGCCTGGCAGACACGCCAGCCATGAAGCGGG
TCAACTTTCAGTTGCCGGCGGAGGATCACACCAAGCTGAAGATGTACGCGGTACGCCAAGGCAAGACCAT
TACCGAGCTGCTATCTGAATACATCGCGCAGCTACCAGAGTAAATGAGCAAATGAATAAATGAGTAGATG
AATTTTAGCGGCTAAAGGAGGCGGCATGGAAAATCAAGAACAACCAGGCACCGACGCCGTGGAATGCCCC
ATGTGTGGAGGAACGGGCGGTTGGCCAGGCGTAAGCGGCTGGGTTGCCTGCCGGCCCTGCAATGGCACTG
GAACCCCCAAGCCCGAGGAATCGGCGTGAGCGGTCGCAAACCATCCGGCCCGGTACAAATCGGCGCGGCG
CTGGGTGATGACCTGGTGGAGAAGTTGAAGGCCGCGCAGGCCGCCCAGCGGCAACGCATCGAGGCAGAAG
CACGCCCCGGTGAATCGTGGCAAGCGGCCGCTGATCGAATCCGCAAAGAATCCCGGCAACCGCCGGCAGC
CGGTGCGCCGTCGATTAGGAAGCCGCCCAAGGGCGACGAGCAACCAGATTTTTTCGTTCCGATGCTCTAT
GACGTGGGCACCCGCGATAGTCGCAGCATCATGGACGTGGCCGTTTTCCGTCTGTCGAAGCGTGACCGAC
GAGCTGGCGAGGTGATCCGCTACGAGCTTCCAGACGGGCACGTAGAGGTTTCCGCAGGGCCGGCCGGCAT
GGCCAGTGTGTGGGATTACGACCTGGTACTGATGGCGGTTTCCCATCTAACCGAATCCATGAACCGATAC
CGGGAAGGGAAGGGAGACAAGCCCGGCCGCGTGTTCCGTCCACACGTTGCGGACGTACTCAAGTTCTGCC
GGCGAGCCGATGGCGGAAAGCAGAAAGACGACCTGGTAGAAACCTGCATTCGGTTAAACACCACGCACGT
TGCCATGCAGCGTACGAAGAAGGCCAAGAACGGCCGCCTGGTGACGGTATCCGAGGGTGAAGCCTTGATT
AGCCGCTACAAGATCGTAAAGAGCGAAACCGGGCGGCCGGAGTACATCGAGATCGAGCTAGCTGATTGGA
TGTACCGCGAGATCACAGAAGGCAAGAACCCGGACGTGCTGACGGTTCACCCCGATTACTTTTTGATCGA
TCCCGGCATCGGCCGTTTTCTCTACCGCCTGGCACGCCGCGCCGCAGGCAAGGCAGAAGCCAGATGGTTG
TTCAAGACGATCTACGAACGCAGTGGCAGCGCCGGAGAGTTCAAGAAGTTCTGTTTCACCGTGCGCAAGC
TGATCGGGTCAAATGACCTGCCGGAGTACGATTTGAAGGAGGAGGCGGGGCAGGCTGGCCCGATCCTAGT
CATGCGCTACCGCAACCTGATCGAGGGCGAAGCATCCGCCGGTTCCTAATGTACGGAGCAGATGCTAGGG
CAAATTGCCCTAGCAGGGGAAAAAGGTCGAAAAGGTCTCTTTCCTGTGGATAGCACGTACATTGGGAACC
CAAAGCCGTACATTGGGAACCGGAACCCGTACATTGGGAACCCAAAGCCGTACATTGGGAACCGGTCACA
CATGTAAGTGACTGATATAAAAGAGAAAAAAGGCGATTTTTCCGCCTAAAACTCTTTAAAACTTATTAAA
ACTCTTAAAACCCGCCTGGCCTGTGCATAACTGTCTGGCCAGCGCACAGCCGAAGAGCTGCAAAAAGCGC
CTACCCTTCGGTCGCTGCGCTCCCTACGCCCCGCCGCTTCGCGTCGGCCTATCGCGGCCGCTGGCCGCTC
AAAAATGGCTGGCCTACGGCCAGGCAATCTACCAGGGCGCGGACAAGCCGCGCCGTCGCCACTCGACCGC
CGGCGCCCACATCAAGGCACCCTGCCTCGCGCGTTTCGGTGATGACGGTGAAAACCTCTGACACATGCAG
CTCCCGGAGACGGTCACAGCTTGTCTGTAAGCGGATGCCGGGAGCAGACAAGCCCGTCAGGGCGCGTCAG
CGGGTGTTGGCGGGTGTCGGGGCGCAGCCATGACCCAGTCACGTAGCGATAGCGGAGTGTATACTGGCTT
AACTATGCGGCATCAGAGCAGATTGTACTGAGAGTGCACCATATGCGGTGTGAAATACCGCACAGATGCG
TAAGGAGAAAATACCGCATCAGGCGCTCTTCCGCTTCCTCGCTCACTGACTCGCTGCGCTCGGTCGTTCG
GCTGCGGCGAGCGGTATCAGCTCACTCAAAGGCGGTAATACGGTTATCCACAGAATCAGGGGATAACGCA
GGAAAGAACATGTGAGCAAAAGGCCAGCAAAAGGCCAGGAACCGTAAAAAGGCCGCGTTGCTGGCGTTTT
TCCATAGGCTCCGCCCCCCTGACGAGCATCACAAAAATCGACGCTCAAGTCAGAGGTGGCGAAACCCGAC
AGGACTATAAAGATACCAGGCGTTTCCCCCTGGAAGCTCCCTCGTGCGCTCTCCTGTTCCGACCCTGCCG
CTTACCGGATACCTGTCCGCCTTTCTCCCTTCGGGAAGCGTGGCGCTTTCTCATAGCTCACGCTGTAGGT
ATCTCAGTTCGGTGTAGGTCGTTCGCTCCAAGCTGGGCTGTGTGCACGAACCCCCCGTTCAGCCCGACCG
CTGCGCCTTATCCGGTAACTATCGTCTTGAGTCCAACCCGGTAAGACACGACTTATCGCCACTGGCAGCA
GCCACTGGTAACAGGATTAGCAGAGCGAGGTATGTAGGCGGTGCTACAGAGTTCTTGAAGTGGTGGCCTA
ACTACGGCTACACTAGAAGGACAGTATTTGGTATCTGCGCTCTGCTGAAGCCAGTTACCTTCGGAAAAAG
AGTTGGTAGCTCTTGATCCGGCAAACAAACCACCGCTGGTAGCGGTGGTTTTTTTGTTTGCAAGCAGCAG
ATTACGCGCAGAAAAAAAGGATCTCAAGAAGATCCTTTGATCTTTTCTACGGGGTCTGACGCTCAGTGGA
ACGAAAACTCACGTTAAGGGATTTTGGTCATGCATTCTAGGTACTAAAACAATTCATCCAGTAAAATATA
ATATTTTATTTTCTCCCAATCAGGCTTGATCCCCAGTAAGTCAAAAAATAGCTCGACATACTGTTCTTCC
CCGATATCCTCCCTGATCGACCGGACGCAGAAGGCAATGTCATACCACTTGTCCGCCCTGCCGCTTCTCC
CAAGATCAATAAAGCCACTTACTTTGCCATCTTTCACAAAGATGTTGCTGTCTCCCAGGTCGCCGTGGGA
AAAGACAAGTTCCTCTTCGGGCTTTTCCGTCTTTAAAAAATCATACAGCTCGCGCGGATCTTTAAATGGA
GTGTCTTCTTCCCAGTTTTCGCAATCCACATCGGCCAGATCGTTATTCAGTAAGTAATCCAATTCGGCTA
AGCGGCTGTCTAAGCTATTCGTATAGGGACAATCCGATATGTCGATGGAGTGAAAGAGCCTGATGCACTC
CGCATACAGCTCGATAATCTTTTCAGGGCTTTGTTCATCTTCATACTCTTCCGAGCAAAGGACGCCATCG
GCCTCACTCATGAGCAGATTGCTCCAGCCATCATGCCGTTCAAAGTGCAGGACCTTTGGAACAGGCAGCT
TTCCTTCCAGCCATAGCATCATGTCCTTTTCCCGTTCCACATCATAGGTGGTCCCTTTATACCGGCTGTC
CGTCATTTTTAAATATAGGTTTTCATTTTCTCCCACCAGCTTATATACCTTAGCAGGAGACATTCCTTCC
GTATCTTTTACGCAGCGGTATTTTTCGATCAGTTTTTTCAATTCCGGTGATATTCTCATTTTAGCCATTT
ATTATTTCCTTCCTCTTTTCTACAGTATTTAAAGATACCCCAAGAAGCTAATTATAACAAGACGAACTCC
AATTCACTGTTCCTTGCATTCTAAAACCTTAAATACCAGAAAACAGCTTTTTCAAAGTTGTTTTCAAAGT
TGGCGTATAACATAGTATCGACGGAGCCGATTTTGAAACCGCGGTGATCACAGGCAGCAACGCTCTGTCA
TCGTTACAATCAACATGCTACCCTCCGCGAGATCATCCGTGTTTCAAACCCGGCAGCTTAGTTGCCGTTC
TTCCGAATAGCATCGGTAACATGAGCAAAGTCTGCCGCCTTACAACGGCTCTCCCGCTGACGCCGTCCCG
GACTGATGGGCTGCCTGTATCGAGTGGTGATTTTGTGCCGAGCTGCCGGTCGGGGAGCTGTTGGCTGGCT
GGTGGCAGGATATATTGTGGTGTAAACAAATTGACGCTTAGACAACTTAATAACACATTGCGGACGTTTT
TAATGTACTGAATTAACGCCGAATTAATTCGAGCTCGGATCTGATAATTTATTTGAAAATTCATAAGAAA
AGCAAACGTTACATGAATTGATGAAACAATACAAAGACAGATAAAGCCACGCACATTTAGGATATTGGCC
GAGATTACTGAATATTGAGTAAGATCACGGAATTTCTGACAGGAGCATGTCTTCAATTCAGCCCAAATGG
CAGTTGAAATACTCAAACCGCCCCATATGCAGGAGCGGATCATTCATTGTTTGTTTGGTTGCCTTTGCCA
ACATGGGAGTCCAAGATTCTGCAGTCAAATCTCGGTGACGGGCAGGACCGGACGGGGCGGTACCGGCAGG
CTGAAGTCCAGCTGCCAGAAACCCACGTCATGCCAGTTCCCGTGCTTGAAGCCGGCCGCCCGCAGCATGC
CGCGGGGGGCATATCCGAGCGCCTCGTGCATGCGCACGCTCGGGTCGTTGGGCAGCCCGATGACAGCGAC
CACGCTCTTGAAGCCCTGTGCCTCCAGGGACTTCAGCAGGTGGGTGTAGAGCGTGGAGCCCAGTCCCGTC
CGCTGGTGGCGGGGGGAGACGTACACGGTCGACTCGGCCGTCCAGTCGTAGGCGTTGCGTGCCTTCCAGG
GGCCCGCGTAGGCGATGCCGGCGACCTCGCCGTCCACCTCGGCGACGAGCCAGGGATAGCGCTCCCGCAG
ACGGACGAGGTCGTCCGTCCACTCCTGCGGTTCCTGCGGCTCGGTACGGAAGTTGACCGTGCTTGTCTCG
ATGTAGTGGTTGACGATGGTGCAGACCGCCGGCATGTCCGCCTCGGTGGCACGGCGGATGTCGGCCGGGC
GTCGTTCTGGGCTCATCGATTCGATTTGGTGTATCGAGATTGGTTATGAAATTCAGATGCTAGTGTAATG
TATTGGTAATTTGGGAAGATATAATAGGAAGCAAGGCTATTTATCCATTTCTGAAAAGGCGAAATGGCGT
CACCGCGAGCGTCACGCGCATTCCGTTCTTGCTGTAAAGCGTTGTTTGGTACACTTTTGACTAGCGAGGC
TTGGCGTGTCAGCGTATCTATTCAAAAGTCGTTAATGGCTGCGGATCAAGAAAAAGTTGGAATAGAAACA
GAATACCCGCGAAATTCAGGCCCGGTTGCCATGTCCTACACGCCGAAATAAACGACCAAATTAGTAGAAA
AATAAAAACTGACTCGGATACTTACGTCACGTCTTGCGCACTGATTTGAAAAATCTCAGAATTCATGGAT
CCTAGGTGAGTCTAGAGAGTTAATTAAGTTTGCAAGCAGCAGATTACGCGCAGAAAAAAAGGATCTCAAG
GAGATCCTTTGGATCACAAAAAAAAAGCCCGCTCATTAGGCGGGTTAAATTCCCGGGTACTGCAGCCGAT
TCATTAATGCAGGTTAACCTGGCTTATCGAAATTAATACGACTCACTATAGGGAGACCGGCAGATCTGAT
CCCTACTCCAAAAATGTCAAAGATACAGTCTCAGAAGACCAAAGGGCTATTGAGACTTTTCAACAAAGGG
TAATTTCGGGAAACCTCCTCGGATTCCATTGCCCAGCTATCTGTCACTTCATCGAAAGGACAGCGGAAAA
GGAAGGTGGCTCCTACAAATGCCATCATTGCGATAAAGGAAAGGCTATCATTCAAGATGCCTCTGCCGAC
AGTGGTCCCGAAGATGGACCCCCACCCACGAGGAGCATCGTGGGAAAAGAAGACGTTCCAACCACGTCTT
CAAAGCAAGTGGATTGATGTGACATCTCCACTGACGTAAGGGATGACGCACAATCCCACCCCTACTCCAA
AAATGTCAAAGATACTGTCTCAGAAGACCAAAGGGCTAT
