>Addgene plasmid #84143 | pFGC5941-PacI-ath-STTM776 | depositor partial sequence | sequence record 160699 | STTM
AACATCAATAGCTAAAGACTTAGAGTTGTTGTTGTTATGGTCTAATTTAAATATGGTCTAAAGAAGAAGA
ATAACATCAATAGCTAAAGACTTAGA
